Addgene plasmid #244691: CL20_mEGFP_FOidr_139
Purpose: Express mEGFP-tagged intrinsically disordered protein (IDR), FOidr_139, derived from human fusion protein PAX5_FOXP1
Depositing lab: Richard Kriwacki. Depositing organization: St. Jude Children's Research Hospital. Publication: Proteome-wide computational analyses reveal links between protein condensate formation and RNA biology. Maiti S, Tripathi S, Baggett DW, Phillips AH, Park CG, Wang J, Wahiduzzaman, Freyaldenhoven WT, Kinger S, Pioso BJ, Bollinger JC, Somjee R, Lang B, Babu MM, Kriwacki RW. Sci Adv. 2025 Dec 5;11(49):eady1420. doi: 10.1126/sciadv.ady1420. Epub 2025 Dec 3. PubMed 41337585.
Backbone
  Vector backbone: CL20
  Vector type: Mammalian Expression
Growth in bacteria
  Bacterial resistance: Ampicillin, 100 μg/mL
  Growth temperature: 37°C
  Growth strain: NEB Stable
  Copy number: High Copy
Gene/Insert
  Gene/Insert name: FOidr_139
  Species: H. sapiens (human)
  Mutation: Unmutated
  Tag / fusion protein: monomeric EGFP (N terminal on insert)
  Cloning method: Restriction Enzyme; 5′ cloning site Unknown (unknown if destroyed)
Terms and licenses: Academic/Nonprofit Terms; Industry Terms: Not Available to Industry
Depositor comments: PAX5_FOXP1_795_893
How to cite: CL20_mEGFP_FOidr_139 was a gift from Richard Kriwacki (Addgene plasmid # 244691 ; http://n2t.net/addgene:244691 ; RRID:Addgene_244691)
