[The description below was written by a language model from this plasmid's Addgene catalogue record and pLannotate feature annotations shown in this document.]
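Description:
CL20_mEGFP_FOidr_139 is a mammalian expression plasmid built on the CL20 backbone. The catalogue lists it simply as mammalian expression, but the feature table shows it has the architecture of a self-inactivating HIV-1 lentiviral transfer vector. It is propagated in E. coli through a high-copy ColE1/pUC-type origin with ampicillin selection (AmpR, β-lactamase), and the use of a recombination-reduced host strain is consistent with its repeated LTR sequences. The viral framework comprises a CMV enhancer placed upstream of a truncated 5' LTR, which would drive Tat-independent transcription of the vector genome. This is followed by the Ψ packaging signal with a gag fragment, the cPPT/CTS, the Rev response element for Rev-dependent nuclear export, and a ΔU3 3' LTR followed by a rabbit β-globin polyadenylation signal. Small fragments annotated as vif, Rev and nef are residual HIV-1 sequence rather than functional genes. An SV40 origin and poly(A) signal and lac promoter/operator remnants lie in the plasmid backbone.

The payload is an internal CMV enhancer/promoter cassette driving monomeric EGFP fused at the N terminus of FOidr_139. This insert is an unmutated human intrinsically disordered region taken from the PAX5_FOXP1 oncogenic fusion protein, and the depositor comment indicates residues 795–893 of the fusion. The annotation matches this roughly 300 bp segment to FOXP1, so the region derives from the FOXP1 portion. No mammalian selection marker is annotated, so mEGFP fluorescence is the only readout of expression. The construct is intended for expressing the fluorescently tagged IDR in mammalian cells. The associated publication title points to a study of protein condensate formation and its links to RNA biology, which suggests imaging of the fusion's localisation and condensate behaviour.
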