Features (pLannotate 1.2.2; 29 found; start..end, strand, type, name):
    199..254     -  polyA_signal   β-globin poly(A) signal: rabbit β-globin polyadenylation signal (Gil and Proudfoot, 1987)
    340..475     -  LTR            3' LTR (ΔU3) (fragment): self-inactivating 3' long terminal repeat (LTR) from HIV-1
    477..545     -  CDS            nef (fragment): NEF_HV1Z2 - Experimental evidence at protein level: Swiss-Prot protein existence level 1. Extracellular Nef protein targets CD4(+) T-lymphocytes for apoptosis by interacting with CXCR4 surface receptors. From Human immunodeficiency virus type 1 group M subtype D (isolate Z2/CDC-Z34) (HIV-1).
    571..879     -  CDS            FOXP1 (fragment): FOXP1_HUMAN - Experimental evidence at protein level: Swiss-Prot protein existence level 1. [Isoform 8]: Involved in transcriptional regulation in embryonic stem cells (ESCs). Stimulates expression of transcription factors that are required for pluripotency and decreases expression of differentiation-associated genes. Has distinct DNA-binding specifities as compared to the canonical form and preferentially binds DNA with the sequence 5'-CGATACAA-3' (or closely related sequences) (PubMed:21924763). Promotes ESC self-renewal and pluripotency (By similarity). From Homo sapiens (Human).
    910..1626    -  CDS            mEGFP: mEGFP is a basic (constitutively fluorescent) green fluorescent protein published in 2002, derived from Aequorea victoria. It has moderate acid sensitivity.
   1640..1677    -  misc_feature   MCS (fragment): multiple cloning site
   1676..1692    -  promoter       tight TRE promoter (fragment): Tet-responsive promoter PTight, consisting of seven tet operator sequences followed by the minimal CMV promoter
   1708..1911    -  promoter       CMV promoter: human cytomegalovirus (CMV) immediate early promoter
   1912..2215    -  enhancer       CMV enhancer: human cytomegalovirus immediate early enhancer
   2283..2299    -  misc_feature   MCS (fragment): multiple cloning site
   2299..2324    -  CDS            Rev (fragment): human immunodeficiency virus 1 (HIV-1) Rev protein; rev; enhances nuclear export of unspliced and incompletely spliced viral mRNAs
   2701..2934    -  misc_feature   RRE: The Rev response element (RRE) of HIV-1 allows for Rev-dependent mRNA export from the nucleus to the cytoplasm.
   3068..3151    -  CDS            vif (fragment): VIF_HV1BR - Experimental evidence at protein level: Swiss-Prot protein existence level 1. Counteracts the innate antiviral activity of host APOBEC3F and APOBEC3G. Forms a complex with host APOBEC3F and APOBEC3G thus preventing the entry of these lethally hypermutating enzymes into progeny virions. Recruits an active E3 ubiquitin ligase complex composed of elongin BC, CUL5, and RBX2 to induce polyubiquitination of APOBEC3G and APOBEC3F. In turn, they are directed to the 26S proteasome for degradation. Vif interaction with APOBEC3G also blocks its cytidine deaminase activity in a proteasome-inde
   3294..3411    -  misc_feature   cPPT/CTS: central polypurine tract and central termination sequence of HIV-1
   3560..3919    -  CDS            HIV-1 gag (fragment): gag protein from human immunodeficiency virus 1; gag
   3903..4028    -  misc_feature   HIV-1 Ψ: packaging signal of human immunodeficiency virus type 1
   4075..4332    -  LTR            5' LTR (truncated): truncated 5' long terminal repeat (LTR) from HIV-1
   4334..4713    -  enhancer       CMV enhancer: human cytomegalovirus immediate early enhancer
   4744..4848    +  promoter       AmpR promoter: bla
   4849..5709    +  CDS            AmpR: β-lactamase; bla; confers resistance to ampicillin, carbenicillin, and related antibiotics
   5880..6468    +  rep_origin     ori: high-copy-number ColE1/pMB1/pBR322/pUC origin of replication
   6651..6705    +  CDS            lacI (fragment): lac repressor; lacI; The lac repressor binds to the lac operator to inhibit transcription in E. coli. This inhibition can be relieved by adding lactose or isopropyl-β-D-thiogalactopyranoside (IPTG).
   6707..6841    -  polyA_signal   SV40 poly(A) signal: SV40 polyadenylation signal
   6861..6996    -  rep_origin     SV40 ori: SV40 origin of replication
   7020..7042    -  promoter       SV40 promoter (fragment): SV40 enhancer and early promoter
   7049..7088    +  CDS            lacI (fragment): lac repressor; lacI; The lac repressor binds to the lac operator to inhibit transcription in E. coli. This inhibition can be relieved by adding lactose or isopropyl-β-D-thiogalactopyranoside (IPTG).
   7101..7122    +  protein_bind   CAP binding site: CAP binding activates transcription in the presence of cAMP. E. coli catabolite activator protein
   7137..7167    +  promoter       lac promoter: promoter for the E. coli lac operon
   7175..7191    +  protein_bind   lac operator: The lac repressor binds to the lac operator to inhibit transcription in E. coli. This inhibition can be relieved by adding lactose or isopropyl-β-D-thiogalactopyranoside (IPTG). lac repressor encoded by lacI
>Addgene plasmid #244691 | CL20_mEGFP_FOidr_139 | addgene full sequence | sequence record 490783 | Addgene NGS Result
AAAAAAAATCTAACCTCAAGTCAAGGCTTTTCTATGGAATAAGGAATGGACAGCAGGGGGCTGTTTCATA
TACTGATGACCTCTTTATAGCCAACCTTTGTTCATGGCAGCCAGCATATGGGCATATGTTGCCAAACTCT
AAACCAAATACTCATTCTGATGTTTTAAATGATTTGCCCTCCCATATGTCCTTCCGAGTGAGAGACACAA
AAAATTCCAACACACTATTGCAATGAAAATAAATTTCCTTTATTAGCCAGAAGTCAGATGCTCAAGGGGC
TTCATGATGTCCCCATAATTTTTGGCAGAGGGAAAAAGATCTGCTAGCTCGAGCAGCTGAAGCTTTATTG
AGGCTTAAGCAGTGGGTTCCCTAGTTAGCCAGAGAGCTCCCAGGCTCAGATCTGGTCTAACCAGAGAGAC
CCAGTACAGGCAAAAAGCAGATCTTGTCTTCTTTGGGAGTGAATTAGCCCTTCCAGTCCCCCCTTTTCTT
TTAAAAAGTGGCTAAGATCTACAGCTGCCTTGTAAGTCATTGGTCTTAAAGGTACCGTAATCTTATCTAG
AACCGGTTCACTCCATGTCTTCGTTAACGGGTTCGTCTTCATAATCGCGATCATGATCGAAATCCGGGGA
ATGGTTCGCTGTAGTCACCAGCGACAGGGGGCCCTCGGCTTCCTCCGGATCTAAAGGCTCCTCCTTTACG
TGAACTGGGTGAACCGCCTGCATTGGGCTACGACCTGGGGAGGAGTCAGATTCATTGGAATTTGTGTGCT
CCATTGCTCCGTTTAATTCTTCGCGGATTGCGCTAGCTAAATTACCAAGGGTTGGGTTTCCCATAGATGC
AGTAGTATATAACGGAATTGAATTTTCCCGGGAAGCGGCCGCACTTCCCCCGGAGCCTCCGCTTCCGCCC
TTGTACAGCTCGTCCATGCCGAGAGTGATCCCGGCGGCGGTCACGAACTCCAGCAGGACCATGTGATCGC
GCTTCTCGTTGGGGTCTTTGCTCAGCTTGGACTGGGTGCTCAGGTAGTGGTTGTCGGGCAGCAGCACGGG
GCCGTCGCCGATGGGGGTGTTCTGCTGGTAGTGGTCGGCGAGCTGCACGCTGCCGTCCTCGATGTTGTGG
CGGATCTTGAAGTTCACCTTGATGCCGTTCTTCTGCTTGTCGGCCATGATATAGACGTTGTGGCTGTTGT
AGTTGTACTCCAGCTTGTGCCCCAGGATGTTGCCGTCCTCCTTGAAGTCGATGCCCTTCAGCTCGATGCG
GTTCACCAGGGTGTCGCCCTCGAACTTCACCTCGGCGCGGGTCTTGTAGTTGCCGTCGTCCTTGAAGAAG
ATGGTGCGCTCCTGGACGTAGCCTTCGGGCATGGCGGACTTGAAGAAGTCGTGCTGCTTCATGTGGTCGG
GGTAGCGGCTGAAGCACTGCACGCCGTAGGTCAGGGTGGTCACGAGGGTGGGCCAGGGCACGGGCAGCTT
GCCGGTGGTGCAGATGAACTTCAGGGTCAGCTTGCCGTAGGTGGCATCGCCCTCGCCCTCGCCGGACACG
CTGAACTTGTGGCCGTTTACGTCGCCGTCCAGCTCGACCAGGATGGGCACCACCCCGGTGAACAGCTCCT
CGCCCTTGCTCACCATGGTGGCGACCGGTGGATCCCGGGCCCGCGGTACCGTCGACTGCAGAATTCGGTT
CACTAAACGAGCCCGGTTCACTAAACGAGCTCTGCTTATATAGACCTCCCACCGTACACGCCTACCGCCC
ATTTGCGTCAATGGGGCGGAGTTGTTACGACATTTTGGAAAGTCCCGTTGATTTTGGTGCCAAAACAAAC
TCCCATTGACGTCAATGGGGTGGAGACTTGGAAATCCCCGTGAGTCAAACCGCTATCCACGCCCATTGAT
GTACTGCCAAAACCGCATCACCATGGTAATAGCGATGACTAATACGTAGATGTACTGCCAAGTAGGAAAG
TCCCATAAGGTCATGTACTGGGCATAATGCCAGGCGGGCCATTTACCGTCATTGACGTCAATAGGGGGCG
TACTTGGCATATGATACACTTGATGTACTGCCAAGTGGGCAGTTTACCGTAAATACTCCACCCATTGACG
TCAATGGAAAGTCCCTATTGGCGTTACTATGGGAACATACGTCATTATTGACGTCAATGGGCGGGGGTCG
TTGGGCGGTCAGCCAGGCGGGCCATTTACCGTAAGTTATGTAACGCGGAACTCCATATATGGGCTATGAA
CTAATGACCCCGTAATTGATTACTATTAATAACTAGCACGCGTTCGAAGCTTGAGCTCGGTCCCCTCGGG
GTTGGGAGGTGGGTCTGAAACGATAATGGTGAATATCCCTGCCTAACTCTATTCACTATAGAAAGTACAG
CAAAAACTATTCTTAAACCTACCAAGCCTCCTACTATCATTATGAATAATTTTATATACCACAGCCAATT
TGTTATGTTAAACCAATTCCACAAACTTGCCCATTTATCTAATTCCAATAATTCTTGTTCATTCTTTTCT
TGCTGGTTTTGCGATTCTTCAATTAAGGAGTGTATTAAGCTTGTGTAATTGTTAATTTCTCTGTCCCACT
CCATCCAGGTCGTGTGATTCCAAATCTGTTCCAGAGATTTATTACTCCAACTAGCATTCCAAGGCACAGC
AGTGGTGCAAATGAGTTTTCCAGAGCAACCCCAAATCCCCAGGAGCTGTTGATCCTTTAGGTATCTTTCC
ACAGCCAGGATTCTTGCCTGGAGCTGCTTGATGCCCCAGACTGTGAGTTGCAACAGATGCTGTTGCGCCT
CAATAGCCCTCAGCAAATTGTTCTGCTGCTGCACTATACCAGACAATAATTGTCTGGCCTGTACCGTCAG
CGTCATTGACGCTGCGCCCATAGTGCTTCCTGCTGCTCCCAAGAACCCAAGGAACAAAGCTCCTATTCCC
ACTGCTCTTTTTTCTCTCTGCACCACTCTTCTCTTTGCCTTGGTGGGTGCTACTCCTAATGGTTCAATTT
TTACTACTTTATATTTATATAATTCACTTCTCCAATTGTCCCTCATATCTCCTCCTTATGGTGTTTTACT
AAACTTTTCCATGTTCTAATCCTCATCCTGTCTACTTGCCACACAATCATCACCTGCCATCTGTTTTCCA
TAATCCCTAATGATCTTTGCTTTTCTTCTTGGCACTACTTTTATGTCACTATTATCTTGTATTACTACTG
CCCCTTCACCTTTCCAGAGGAGCTTTGCTGGTCCTTTCCAAAGTGGATTTCTGCTGTCCCTGTAATAAAC
CCGAAAATTTTGAATTTTTGTAATTTGTTTTTGTAATTCTTTAGTTTGTATGTCTGTTGCTATTATGTCT
ACTATTCTTTCCCCTGCACTGTACCCCCCAATCCCCCCTTTTCTTTTAAAATTGTGGATGAATACTGCCA
TTTGTACTGCTGTCTTAAGATGTTCAGCCTGATCTCTTACCTGTCCTATAATTTTCTTTAATTCTTTATT
CATAGATTCTACTACTCCTTGACTTTGGGGATTGTAGGGAATTTCCAGGTCTGAAGATCCTGCTGCTTGC
TGTGCTTTTTTCTTACTTTTGTTTTGCTCTTCCTCTATCTTGTCTAAAGCTTCCTTGGTGTCTTTTATCT
CTATCCTTTGATGCACACAATAGAGGGTTGCTACTGTATTATATAATGATCTAAGTTCTTCTGATCCTGT
CTGAAGGGATGGTTGTAGCTGTCCCAGTATTTGTCTACAGCCTTCTGATGTTTCTAACAGGCCAGTATTA
ACTGCGAATCGTTCTAGCTCCCTGCTTGCCCATACTATATGTTTTAATTTATATTTTTTCTTTCCCCCTG
GCCTTAACCGAATTTTTTCCCATCGCGATCTAATTCTCCCCCGCTTAATACTGACGCTCTCGCACCCATC
TCTCTCCTTCTAGCCTCCGCTAGTCAAAATTTTTGGCGTACTCACCAGTCGCCGCCCCTCGCCTCTTGCC
GTGCGCGCTTCAGCAAGCCGAGTCCTGCGTCGAGAGAGCTCCTCTGGTTTCCCTTTCGCTTTCAAGTCCC
TGTTCGGGCGCCACTGCTAGAGATTTTCCACACTGACTAAAAGGGTCTGAGGGATCTCTAGTTACCAGAG
TCACACAACAGACGGGCACACACTACTTGAAGCACTCAAGGCAAGCTTTATTGAGGCTTAAGCAGTGGGT
TCCCTAGTTAGCCAGAGAGCTCCCAGGCTCAGATCTGGTCTAACCAGAGAGACCCAGTACAGGCAAAAAG
CAGCTGCTTATATGCAGGATCTGAGGGCTCGCCACTCCCCAGTCCCGCCCAGGCCACGCCTCCCATGGTA
ATAGCGATGACTAATACGTAGATGTACTGCCAAGTAGGAAAGTCCCATAAGGTCATGTACTGGGCATAAT
GCCAGGCGGGCCATTTACCGTCATTGACGTCAATAGGGGGCGTACTTGGCATATGATACACTTGATGTAC
TGCCAAGTGGGCAGTTTACCGTAAATACTCCACCCATTGACGTCAATGGAAAGTCCCTATTGGCGTTACT
ATGGGAACATACGTCATTATTGACGTCAATGGGCGGGGGTCGTTGGGCGGTCAGCCAGGCGGGCCATTTA
CCGTAAGTTATGTAACGCGGAACTCCATATATGGGCTATGAACTAATGACCCCGTAATTGATTACTATTA
ATAACTAGTCAATAATCAATGTCGACCCAGGTGGCACTTTTCGGGGAAATGTGCGCGGAACCCCTATTTG
TTTATTTTTCTAAATACATTCAAATATGTATCCGCTCATGAGACAATAACCCTGATAAATGCTTCAATAA
TATTGAAAAAGGAAGAGTATGAGTATTCAACATTTCCGTGTCGCCCTTATTCCCTTTTTTGCGGCATTTT
GCCTTCCTGTTTTTGCTCACCCAGAAACGCTGGTGAAAGTAAAAGATGCTGAAGATCAGTTGGGTGCACG
AGTGGGTTACATCGAACTGGATCTCAACAGCGGTAAGATCCTTGAGAGTTTTCGCCCCGAAGAACGTTTT
CCAATGATGAGCACTTTTAAAGTTCTGCTATGTGGCGCGGTATTATCCCGTATTGACGCCGGGCAAGAGC
AACTCGGTCGCCGCATACACTATTCTCAGAATGACTTGGTTGAGTACTCACCAGTCACAGAAAAGCATCT
TACGGATGGCATGACAGTAAGAGAATTATGCAGTGCTGCCATAACCATGAGTGATAACACTGCGGCCAAC
TTACTTCTGACAACGATCGGAGGACCGAAGGAGCTAACCGCTTTTTTGCACAACATGGGGGATCATGTAA
CTCGCCTTGATCGTTGGGAACCGGAGCTGAATGAAGCCATACCAAACGACGAGCGTGACACCACGATGCC
TGTAGCAATGGCAACAACGTTGCGCAAACTATTAACTGGCGAACTACTTACTCTAGCTTCCCGGCAACAA
TTAATAGACTGGATGGAGGCGGATAAAGTTGCAGGACCACTTCTGCGCTCGGCCCTTCCGGCTGGCTGGT
TTATTGCTGATAAATCTGGAGCCGGTGAGCGTGGGTCTCGCGGTATCATTGCAGCACTGGGGCCAGATGG
TAAGCCCTCCCGTATCGTAGTTATCTACACGACGGGGAGTCAGGCAACTATGGATGAACGAAATAGACAG
ATCGCTGAGATAGGTGCCTCACTGATTAAGCATTGGTAACTGTCAGACCAAGTTTACTCATATATACTTT
AGATTGATTTAAAACTTCATTTTTAATTTAAAAGGATCTAGGTGAAGATCCTTTTTGATAATCTCATGAC
CAAAATCCCTTAACGTGAGTTTTCGTTCCACTGAGCGTCAGACCCCGTAGAAAAGATCAAAGGATCTTCT
TGAGATCCTTTTTTTCTGCGCGTAATCTGCTGCTTGCAAACAAAAAAACCACCGCTACCAGCGGTGGTTT
GTTTGCCGGATCAAGAGCTACCAACTCTTTTTCCGAAGGTAACTGGCTTCAGCAGAGCGCAGATACCAAA
TACTGTTCTTCTAGTGTAGCCGTAGTTAGGCCACCACTTCAAGAACTCTGTAGCACCGCCTACATACCTC
GCTCTGCTAATCCTGTTACCAGTGGCTGCTGCCAGTGGCGATAAGTCGTGTCTTACCGGGTTGGACTCAA
GACGATAGTTACCGGATAAGGCGCAGCGGTCGGGCTGAACGGGGGGTTCGTGCACACAGCCCAGCTTGGA
GCGAACGACCTACACCGAACTGAGATACCTACAGCGTGAGCTATGAGAAAGCGCCACGCTTCCCGAAGGG
AGAAAGGCGGACAGGTATCCGGTAAGCGGCAGGGTCGGAACAGGAGAGCGCACGAGGGAGCTTCCAGGGG
GAAACGCCTGGTATCTTTATAGTCCTGTCGGGTTTCGCCACCTCTGACTTGAGCGTCGATTTTTGTGATG
CTCGTCAGGGGGGCGGAGCCTATGGAAAAACGCCAGCAACGCGGCCTTTTTACGGTTCCTGGCCTTTTGC
TGGCCTTTTGCTCACATGTTCTTTCCTGCGTTATCCCCTGCTTCTGTGGATAACCGTATTACCGCCTTTG
AGTGAGCTGATACCGCTCGCCGCAGCCGAACGACCGAGCGCAGCGAGTCAGTGAGCGAGGAAGCGGAAGA
GCGCCCAATACGCAAACCGCCTCTCCCCGCGCGTTGGCCGATTCATTAATGCAGCGGATCCAGACATGAT
AAGATACATTGATGAGTTTGGACAAACCACAACTAGAATGCAGTGAAAAAAATGCTTTATTTGTGAAATT
TGTGATGCTATTGCTTTATTTGTAACCATTATAAGCTGCAATAAACAAGTTAGCTTTTTGCAAAAGCCTA
GGCCTCCAAAAAAGCCTCCTCACTACTTCTGGAATAGCTCAGAGGCCGAGGCGGCCTCGGCCTCTGCATA
AATAAAAAAAATTAGTCAGCCATGGGGCGGAGAATGGGCGGAACTGGGCGGAGTTAGGGGCGGGATGGGC
GGAGTTAGGGGCGGGACTATGGTTGCTGACTAATTGAGATGCGGATCCGCTGGCACGACAGGTTTCCCGA
CTGGAAAGCGGGCAGTGAGCGCAACGCAATTAATGTGAGTTAGCTCACTCATTAGGCACCCCAGGCTTTA
CACTTTATGCTTCCGGCTCGTATGTTGTGTGGAATTGTGAGCGGATAACAATTTCACACAGGAAACAGCT
ATGACCATGATTACGCCAAGCTTGGGCTGCAGGTCGAGGGATCTCCATAAGAGAAGAGGGACAGCTATGA
CTGGGAGTAGTCAGGAGAGGAGGAAAAATCTGGCTAGTAAAACATGTAAGGAAAATTTTAGGGATGTTAA
AGAAAAAAATAACACAAAACAAAATAT
